Addgene plasmid #105047: pcDNA3.1 human A3C
Purpose: Overexpression of APOBEC3C in mammalian cell lines
Depositing lab: Carsten Münk. Depositing organization: Universitaetsklinikum Duesseldorf. Publication: Enhancing the Catalytic Deamination Activity of APOBEC3C Is Insufficient to Inhibit Vif-Deficient HIV-1. Jaguva Vasudevan AA, Hofmann H, Willbold D, Haussinger D, Koenig BW, Munk C. J Mol Biol. 2017 Apr 21;429(8):1171-1191. doi: 10.1016/j.jmb.2017.03.015. Epub 2017 Mar 16. PubMed 28315663.
Backbone
  Vector backbone: pcDNA3.1
  Backbone manufacturer: Invitrogen
  Backbone size w/o insert (bp): 5428
  Vector type: Mammalian Expression
  Selectable markers: Neomycin (select with G418)
Growth in bacteria
  Bacterial resistance: Ampicillin, 100 μg/mL
  Growth temperature: 37°C
  Growth strain: DH5alpha
  Copy number: High Copy
Gene/Insert
  Gene/Insert name: APOBEC3C (A3C)
  Species: H. sapiens (human)
  Insert size (bp): 600
  Entrez Gene: APOBEC3C (a.k.a. A3C, APOBEC1L, ARDC2, ARDC4, ARP5, PBI, bK150C2.3)
  Promoter: CMV
  Tag / fusion protein: HA tag (C terminal on insert)
  Cloning method: Restriction Enzyme; 5′ cloning site unknown (unknown if destroyed); 3′ cloning site unknown (unknown if destroyed)
  Sequencing primers: 5′ 5'-CGCAAATGGGCGGTAGGCGTG; 3′ 5'-TAGAAGGCACAGTCGAGG
Terms and licenses: Academic/Nonprofit Terms; Industry Terms: Not Available to Industry
How to cite: pcDNA3.1 human A3C was a gift from Carsten Münk (Addgene plasmid # 105047 ; http://n2t.net/addgene:105047 ; RRID:Addgene_105047)
