[The description below was written by a language model from this plasmid's Addgene catalogue record and pLannotate feature annotations shown in this document.]
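Description:
pcDNA3.1 human A3C is a mammalian expression plasmid built on the Invitrogen pcDNA3.1 backbone for overexpressing human APOBEC3C (A3C) in cultured mammalian cell lines. The sequenced record is about 6.1 kb. In bacteria it is maintained through a high-copy ColE1/pUC-type origin and selected with ampicillin via the β-lactamase gene and its own promoter. An f1 phage origin is also present, along with small lac promoter/operator remnants and other fragmentary matches typical of this backbone. For mammalian selection, an SV40 enhancer/early promoter drives the neomycin phosphotransferase gene, terminated by an SV40 polyadenylation signal, allowing G418 selection of stably transfected cells.

The expression cassette consists of the human cytomegalovirus immediate early enhancer and promoter, followed by a T7 promoter site, the APOBEC3C open reading frame of roughly 600 bp, and the bovine growth hormone polyadenylation signal. The catalogue lists a C-terminal HA tag. The feature table annotates a short partial match to a 3xHA element directly after the coding sequence, consistent in length with a single HA epitope, which permits detection of the protein by immunoblotting or immunoprecipitation. The restriction sites used for cloning are not recorded.

APOBEC3C is a single-stranded DNA cytidine deaminase that restricts retroviruses and retrotransposons, in part by converting cytosine to uracil in minus-strand viral DNA to produce G-to-A hypermutation. The associated study examined A3C catalytic deamination activity and its effect on Vif-deficient HIV-1, so this plasmid presumably supplied tagged human A3C in transfection-based experiments of that kind.
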