Features (pLannotate 1.2.2; 21 found; start..end, strand, type, name):
     28..80      -  misc_feature   bom (fragment): basis of mobility region from pBR322
    235..614     +  enhancer       CMV enhancer: human cytomegalovirus immediate early enhancer
    615..818     +  promoter       CMV promoter: human cytomegalovirus (CMV) immediate early promoter
    814..847     +  LTR            5' LTR (truncated) (fragment): truncated 5' long terminal repeat (LTR) from HIV-1
    863..881     +  promoter       T7 promoter: promoter for bacteriophage T7 RNA polymerase
    993..1562    +  CDS            APOBEC3C: ABC3C_HUMAN - Also known as APOBEC1L, PBI. Experimental evidence at protein level: Swiss-Prot protein existence level 1. DNA deaminase (cytidine deaminase) which acts as an inhibitor of retrovirus replication and retrotransposon mobility via deaminase- dependent and -independent mechanisms. After the penetration of retroviral nucleocapsids into target cells of infection and the initiation of reverse transcription, it can induce the conversion of cytosine to uracil in the minus-sense single-strand viral DNA, leading to G-to-A hypermutations in the subsequent plus-strand viral DNA. The resultant
   1566..1590    +  CDS            3xHA (fragment): three tandem HA epitope tags
   1682..1906    +  polyA_signal   bGH poly(A) signal: bovine growth hormone polyadenylation signal
   1910..1931    +  promoter       SV40 promoter (fragment): SV40 enhancer and early promoter
   1952..2380    +  rep_origin     f1 ori (sequence partly withheld): f1 bacteriophage origin of replication; arrow indicates direction of (+) strand synthesis
   2394..2723    +  promoter       SV40 promoter: SV40 enhancer and early promoter
   2790..3581    +  CDS            neo: KKA2_KLEPN - Also known as kan, nptII. Experimental evidence at protein level: Swiss-Prot protein existence level 1. Resistance to kanamycin, neomycin, paromomycin, ribostamycin, butirosin and gentamicin B. From Klebsiella pneumoniae.
   3605..3763    +  CDS            ble (fragment): BLE_KLEPN - Experimental evidence at protein level: Swiss-Prot protein existence level 1. Binding protein with a strong affinity to the bleomycin family of antibiotics. Binds to CL990; an antimitotic-antibiotic compound. From Klebsiella pneumoniae.
   3758..3879    +  polyA_signal   SV40 poly(A) signal: SV40 polyadenylation signal
   3952..3968    -  protein_bind   lac operator: The lac repressor binds to the lac operator to inhibit transcription in E. coli. This inhibition can be relieved by adding lactose or isopropyl-β-D-thiogalactopyranoside (IPTG). lac repressor encoded by lacI
   3976..4006    -  promoter       lac promoter: promoter for the E. coli lac operon
   4021..4042    -  protein_bind   CAP binding site: CAP binding activates transcription in the presence of cAMP. E. coli catabolite activator protein
   4055..4147    -  CDS            lacI (fragment): lac repressor; lacI; The lac repressor binds to the lac operator to inhibit transcription in E. coli. This inhibition can be relieved by adding lactose or isopropyl-β-D-thiogalactopyranoside (IPTG).
   4330..4918    -  rep_origin     ori: high-copy-number ColE1/pMB1/pBR322/pUC origin of replication
   5089..5949    -  CDS            AmpR: β-lactamase; bla; confers resistance to ampicillin, carbenicillin, and related antibiotics
   5950..6054    -  promoter       AmpR promoter: bla
>Addgene plasmid #105047 | pcDNA3.1 human A3C | addgene full sequence | sequence record 201180 | Addgene NGS Result
GACGGATCGGGAGATCTCCCGATCCCCTATGGTGCACTCTCAGTACAATCTGCTCTGATGCCGCATAGTT
AAGCCAGTATCTGCTCCCTGCTTGTGTGTTGGAGGTCGCTGAGTAGTGCGCGAGCAAAATTTAAGCTACA
ACAAGGCAAGGCTTGACCGACAATTGCATGAAGAATCTGCTTAGGGTTAGGCGTTTTGCGCTGCTTCGCG
ATGTACGGGCCAGATATACGCGTTGACATTGATTATTGACTAGTTATTAATAGTAATCAATTACGGGGTC
ATTAGTTCATAGCCCATATATGGAGTTCCGCGTTACATAACTTACGGTAAATGGCCCGCCTGGCTGACCG
CCCAACGACCCCCGCCCATTGACGTCAATAATGACGTATGTTCCCATAGTAACGCCAATAGGGACTTTCC
ATTGACGTCAATGGGTGGAGTATTTACGGTAAACTGCCCACTTGGCAGTACATCAAGTGTATCATATGCC
AAGTACGCCCCCTATTGACGTCAATGACGGTAAATGGCCCGCCTGGCATTATGCCCAGTACATGACCTTA
TGGGACTTTCCTACTTGGCAGTACATCTACGTATTAGTCATCGCTATTACCATGGTGATGCGGTTTTGGC
AGTACATCAATGGGCGTGGATAGCGGTTTGACTCACGGGGATTTCCAAGTCTCCACCCCATTGACGTCAA
TGGGAGTTTGTTTTGGCACCAAAATCAACGGGACTTTCCAAAATGTCGTAACAACTCCGCCCCATTGACG
CAAATGGGCGGTAGGCGTGTACGGTGGGAGGTCTATATAAGCAGAGCTCTCTGGCTAACTAGAGAACCCA
CTGCTTACTGGCTTATCGAAATTAATACGACTCACTATAGGGAGACCCAAGCTGGCTAGCGTTTAAACTT
AAGCTTGGTACCGAGCTCGGATCCACTAGTCCAGTGTGGTGGAATTCGCCCTTTAAGCGGAATTCTATCT
AAGAGGCTGAACATGAATCCACAGATCAGAAACCCGATGAAGGCAATGTATCCAGGCACATTCTACTTCC
AATTTAAAAACCTATGGGAAGCCAACGATCGGAACGAAACTTGGCTGTGCTTCACCGTGGAAGGTATAAA
GCGCCGCTCAGTTGTCTCCTGGAAGACGGGCGTCTTCCGAAACCAGGTGGATTCTGAGACCCATTGTCAT
GCAGAAAGGTGCTTCCTCTCTTGGTTCTGCGACGACATACTGTCTCCTAACACAAAGTACCAGGTCACCT
GGTACACATCTTGGAGCCCTTGCCCAGACTGTGCAGGGGAGGTGGCCGAGTTCCTGGCCAGGCACAGCAA
CGTGAATCTCACCATCTTCACCGCCCGCCTCTACTACTTCCAGTATCCATGTTACCAGGAGGGGCTCCGC
AGCCTGAGTCAGGAAGGGGTCGCTGTGGAGATCATGGACTATGAAGATTTTAAATATTGTTGGGAAAACT
TTGTGTACAATGATAATGAGCCATTCAAGCCTTGGAAGGGATTAAAAACCAACTTTCGACTTCTGAAAAG
AAGGCTACGGGAGAGTCTCCAGTATCCATACGATGTTCCAGATTACGCTTGACTCGACTAAGGGCGAATT
CTGCAGATATCCAGCACAGTGGCGGCCGCTCGAGTCTAGAGGGCCCGTTTAAACCCGCTGATCAGCCTCG
ACTGTGCCTTCTAGTTGCCAGCCATCTGTTGTTTGCCCCTCCCCCGTGCCTTCCTTGACCCTGGAAGGTG
CCACTCCCACTGTCCTTTCCTAATAAAATGAGGAAATTGCATCGCATTGTCTGAGTAGGTGTCATTCTAT
TCTGGGGGGTGGGGTGGGGCAGGACAGCAAGGGGGAGGATTGGGAAGACAATAGCAGGCATGCTGGGGAT
GCGGTGGGCTCTATGGCTTCTGAGGCGGAAAGAACCAGCTGGGGCTCTAGGGGGTATCCCC
[124 nt withheld, positions 1952-2075]
C
[91 nt withheld, positions 2077-2167]
A
[49 nt withheld, positions 2169-2217]
CCTTTGACGTTGGAGTCCACGTTCTTT
[37 nt withheld, positions 2245-2281]
ACCCTATCTCGGTCTATTCTTTTGATTTATAAGGGATTTTGCCGATTTCGGCCTATTGGTTAAAAAATGA
GCTGATTTAACAAAAATTTAACGCGAATTAATTCTGTGGAATGTGTGTCAGTTAGGGTGTGGAAAGTCCC
CAGGCTCCCCAGCAGGCAGAAGTATGCAAAGCATGCATCTCAATTAGTCAGCAACCAGGTGTGGAAAGTC
CCCAGGCTCCCCAGCAGGCAGAAGTATGCAAAGCATGCATCTCAATTAGTCAGCAACCATAGTCCCGCCC
CTAACTCCGCCCATCCCGCCCCTAACTCCGCCCAGTTCCGCCCATTCTCCGCCCCATGGCTGACTAATTT
TTTTTATTTATGCAGAGGCCGAGGCCGCCTCTGCCTCTGAGCTATTCCAGAAGTAGTGAGGAGGCTTTTT
TGGAGGCCTAGGCTTTTGCAAAAAGCTCCCGGGAGCTTGTATATCCATTTTCGGATCTGATCAAGAGACA
GGATGAGGATCGTTTCGCATGATTGAACAAGATGGATTGCACGCAGGTTCTCCGGCCGCTTGGGTGGAGA
GGCTATTCGGCTATGACTGGGCACAACAGACAATCGGCTGCTCTGATGCCGCCGTGTTCCGGCTGTCAGC
GCAGGGGCGCCCGGTTCTTTTTGTCAAGACCGACCTGTCCGGTGCCCTGAATGAACTGCAGGACGAGGCA
GCGCGGCTATCGTGGCTGGCCACGACGGGCGTTCCTTGCGCAGCTGTGCTCGACGTTGTCACTGAAGCGG
GAAGGGACTGGCTGCTATTGGGCGAAGTGCCGGGGCAGGATCTCCTGTCATCTCACCTTGCTCCTGCCGA
GAAAGTATCCATCATGGCTGATGCAATGCGGCGGCTGCATACGCTTGATCCGGCTACCTGCCCATTCGAC
CACCAAGCGAAACATCGCATCGAGCGAGCACGTACTCGGATGGAAGCCGGTCTTGTCGATCAGGATGATC
TGGACGAAGAGCATCAGGGGCTCGCGCCAGCCGAACTGTTCGCCAGGCTCAAGGCGCGCATGCCCGACGG
CGAGGATCTCGTCGTGACCCATGGCGATGCCTGCTTGCCGAATATCATGGTGGAAAATGGCCGCTTTTCT
GGATTCATCGACTGTGGCCGGCTGGGTGTGGCGGACCGCTATCAGGACATAGCGTTGGCTACCCGTGATA
TTGCTGAAGAGCTTGGCGGCGAATGGGCTGACCGCTTCCTCGTGCTTTACGGTATCGCCGCTCCCGATTC
GCAGCGCATCGCCTTCTATCGCCTTCTTGACGAGTTCTTCTGAGCGGGACTCTGGGGTTCGAAATGACCG
ACCAAGCGACGCCCAACCTGCCATCACGAGATTTCGATTCCACCGCCGCCTTCTATGAAAGGTTGGGCTT
CGGAATCGTTTTCCGGGACGCCGGCTGGATGATCCTCCAGCGCGGGGATCTCATGCTGGAGTTCTTCGCC
CACCCCAACTTGTTTATTGCAGCTTATAATGGTTACAAATAAAGCAATAGCATCACAAATTTCACAAATA
AAGCATTTTTTTCACTGCATTCTAGTTGTGGTTTGTCCAAACTCATCAATGTATCTTATCATGTCTGTAT
ACCGTCGACCTCTAGCTAGAGCTTGGCGTAATCATGGTCATAGCTGTTTCCTGTGTGAAATTGTTATCCG
CTCACAATTCCACACAACATACGAGCCGGAAGCATAAAGTGTAAAGCCTGGGGTGCCTAATGAGTGAGCT
AACTCACATTAATTGCGTTGCGCTCACTGCCCGCTTTCCAGTCGGGAAACCTGTCGTGCCAGCTGCATTA
ATGAATCGGCCAACGCGCGGGGAGAGGCGGTTTGCGTATTGGGCGCTCTTCCGCTTCCTCGCTCACTGAC
TCGCTGCGCTCGGTCGTTCGGCTGCGGCGAGCGGTATCAGCTCACTCAAAGGCGGTAATACGGTTATCCA
CAGAATCAGGGGATAACGCAGGAAAGAACATGTGAGCAAAAGGCCAGCAAAAGGCCAGGAACCGTAAAAA
GGCCGCGTTGCTGGCGTTTTTCCATAGGCTCCGCCCCCCTGACGAGCATCACAAAAATCGACGCTCAAGT
CAGAGGTGGCGAAACCCGACAGGACTATAAAGATACCAGGCGTTTCCCCCTGGAAGCTCCCTCGTGCGCT
CTCCTGTTCCGACCCTGCCGCTTACCGGATACCTGTCCGCCTTTCTCCCTTCGGGAAGCGTGGCGCTTTC
TCATAGCTCACGCTGTAGGTATCTCAGTTCGGTGTAGGTCGTTCGCTCCAAGCTGGGCTGTGTGCACGAA
CCCCCCGTTCAGCCCGACCGCTGCGCCTTATCCGGTAACTATCGTCTTGAGTCCAACCCGGTAAGACACG
ACTTATCGCCACTGGCAGCAGCCACTGGTAACAGGATTAGCAGAGCGAGGTATGTAGGCGGTGCTACAGA
GTTCTTGAAGTGGTGGCCTAACTACGGCTACACTAGAAGAACAGTATTTGGTATCTGCGCTCTGCTGAAG
CCAGTTACCTTCGGAAAAAGAGTTGGTAGCTCTTGATCCGGCAAACAAACCACCGCTGGTAGCGGTGGTT
TTTTTGTTTGCAAGCAGCAGATTACGCGCAGAAAAAAAGGATCTCAAGAAGATCCTTTGATCTTTTCTAC
GGGGTCTGACGCTCAGTGGAACGAAAACTCACGTTAAGGGATTTTGGTCATGAGATTATCAAAAAGGATC
TTCACCTAGATCCTTTTAAATTAAAAATGAAGTTTTAAATCAATCTAAAGTATATATGAGTAAACTTGGT
CTGACAGTTACCAATGCTTAATCAGTGAGGCACCTATCTCAGCGATCTGTCTATTTCGTTCATCCATAGT
TGCCTGACTCCCCGTCGTGTAGATAACTACGATACGGGAGGGCTTACCATCTGGCCCCAGTGCTGCAATG
ATACCGCGAGACCCACGCTCACCGGCTCCAGATTTATCAGCAATAAACCAGCCAGCCGGAAGGGCCGAGC
GCAGAAGTGGTCCTGCAACTTTATCCGCCTCCATCCAGTCTATTAATTGTTGCCGGGAAGCTAGAGTAAG
TAGTTCGCCAGTTAATAGTTTGCGCAACGTTGTTGCCATTGCTACAGGCATCGTGGTGTCACGCTCGTCG
TTTGGTATGGCTTCATTCAGCTCCGGTTCCCAACGATCAAGGCGAGTTACATGATCCCCCATGTTGTGCA
AAAAAGCGGTTAGCTCCTTCGGTCCTCCGATCGTTGTCAGAAGTAAGTTGGCCGCAGTGTTATCACTCAT
GGTTATGGCAGCACTGCATAATTCTCTTACTGTCATGCCATCCGTAAGATGCTTTTCTGTGACTGGTGAG
TACTCAACCAAGTCATTCTGAGAATAGTGTATGCGGCGACCGAGTTGCTCTTGCCCGGCGTCAATACGGG
ATAATACCGCGCCACATAGCAGAACTTTAAAAGTGCTCATCATTGGAAAACGTTCTTCGGGGCGAAAACT
CTCAAGGATCTTACCGCTGTTGAGATCCAGTTCGATGTAACCCACTCGTGCACCCAACTGATCTTCAGCA
TCTTTTACTTTCACCAGCGTTTCTGGGTGAGCAAAAACAGGAAGGCAAAATGCCGCAAAAAAGGGAATAA
GGGCGACACGGAAATGTTGAATACTCATACTCTTCCTTTTTCAATATTATTGAAGCATTTATCAGGGTTA
TTGTCTCATGAGCGGATACATATTTGAATGTATTTAGAAAAATAAACAAATAGGGGTTCCGCGCACATTT
CCCCGAAAAGTGCCACCTGACGTC
