>Addgene plasmid #105047 | pcDNA3.1 human A3C | depositor partial sequence | sequence record 199189 | A3C-HA
ATGAATCCACAGATCAGAAACCCGATGAAGGCAATGTATCCAGGCACATTCTACTTCCAATTTAAAAACC
TATGGGAAGCCAACGATCGGAACGAAACTTGGCTGTGCTTCACCGTGGAAGGTATAAAGCGCCGCTCAGT
TGTCTCCTGGAAGACGGGCGTCTTCCGAAACCAGGTGGATTCTGAGACCCATTGTCATGCAGAAAGGTGC
TTCCTCTCTTGGTTCTGCGACGACATACTGTCTCCTAACACAAAGTACCAGGTCACCTGGTACACATCTT
GGAGCCCTTGCCCAGACTGTGCAGGGGAGGTGGCCGAGTTCCTGGCCAGGCACAGCAACGTGAATCTCAC
CATCTTCACCGCCCGCCTCTACTACTTCCAGTATCCATGTTACCAGGAGGGGCTCCGCAGCCTGAGTCAG
GAAGGGGTCGCTGTGGAGATCATGGACTATGAAGATTTTAAATATTGTTGGGAAAACTTTGTGTACAATG
ATAATGAGCCATTCAAGCCTTGGAAGGGATTAAAAACCAACTTTCGACTTCTGAAAAGAAGGCTACGGGA
GAGTCTCCAGTATCCATACGATGTTCCAGATTACGCTTG
